Addgene plasmid #61096: pDest27-mBIN1+17
Purpose: Express N-terminal GST tagged-mouse BIN1+17 in mammalian cells
Depositing lab: Robin Shaw. Depositing organization: Cedars-Sinai Medical Center. Publication: Cardiac BIN1 folds T-tubule membrane, controlling ion flux and limiting arrhythmia. Hong T, Yang H, Zhang SS, Cho HC, Kalashnikova M, Sun B, Zhang H, Bhargava A, Grabe M, Olgin J, Gorelik J, Marban E, Jan LY, Shaw RM. Nat Med. 2014 Jun;20(6):624-32. doi: 10.1038/nm.3543. Epub 2014 May 18. PubMed 24836577.
Backbone
  Vector backbone: pDEST27
  Backbone manufacturer: Life Technologies
  Backbone size w/o insert (bp): 8123
  Total vector size (bp): 8415
  Vector type: Mammalian Expression
  Selectable markers: Neomycin (select with G418)
Growth in bacteria
  Bacterial resistance: Ampicillin, 100 μg/mL
  Growth temperature: 37°C
  Growth strain: DH5alpha
  Copy number: High Copy
Gene/Insert
  Gene/Insert name: mouse BIN1 with exon 17, excluding exon 7, 11, 13-16
  Species: M. musculus (mouse)
  Promoter: CMV
  Tag / fusion protein: GST (N terminal on backbone)
  Cloning method: Gateway Cloning
  Sequencing primers: 5′ CMV FWD
Terms and licenses: Academic/Nonprofit Terms; Industry Terms: Not Available to Industry
How to cite: pDest27-mBIN1+17 was a gift from Robin Shaw (Addgene plasmid # 61096 ; http://n2t.net/addgene:61096 ; RRID:Addgene_61096)
