[The description below was written by a language model from this plasmid's Addgene catalogue record.]
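Description:
pDest27-mBIN1+17 is a mammalian expression plasmid built on the pDEST27 Gateway destination backbone, with a recorded total size of about 8.4 kb. It is maintained in E. coli as a high-copy plasmid under ampicillin selection. It also carries a neomycin resistance marker, so transfected mammalian cells can be selected with G418, for example to enrich for or establish stably expressing populations. No feature table accompanies the record, so details such as the replication origin, polyadenylation signal and the recombination scars flanking the insert are not documented here.

The payload is a mouse BIN1 (bridging integrator 1, an amphiphysin-family membrane-curvature protein) splice variant defined by its exon content: it includes exon 17 and lacks exons 7, 11 and 13 to 16. The coding sequence was introduced by Gateway recombination, which swaps the destination cassette of the backbone for the insert and places it in frame behind a backbone-encoded glutathione S-transferase (GST) tag. Transcription is driven by the CMV promoter, a strong constitutive promoter in most mammalian cell lines, so the product is an N-terminally GST-tagged BIN1+17 fusion protein.

The stated purpose is expression of this GST-tagged isoform in mammalian cells. The GST moiety typically allows capture on glutathione resin for pull-down of interacting partners or purification, and detection with anti-GST antibodies. The associated work concerns the role of cardiac BIN1 in folding T-tubule membrane, which makes this construct suited to comparing the biochemical behaviour of a defined BIN1 isoform with that of other splice variants.
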