>Addgene plasmid #61096 | pDest27-mBIN1+17 | addgene partial sequence | sequence record 102806 | M13-F20 5'-TGTAAAACGACGGCCAGT-3'
AGCTATGACGTCGCATGCACGCGATCAACCACTTTGTACAAGAAAGCTGGGTATCACTGCACCCGCTCTG
TAAAATTCTCCGGGAAGACGCCGCGGCATTTCTCCAGTTCCTTGTGCTGATTCCAGTCGCTCTCCTTCAC
ACCCATGAGCCAGCCTTCATCCTGCTCCTCTGGGTTCTGGAAAGGAATCACCAACACCACATCGCCAGCT
TTGAGTTGCAGCTCATCAGTGTCAGTGGCCGTGTAATCATGCTGGGCTTGAACCTTGAACATGAATCCCG
GGGGCAGGTCCAAGCGTCCAGTCCCAGCGCTGCCCTCCACCGCCCCATTCACAGTTGCGGAGAAGGTCTC
CACCACCACAGCCGGAAGAGAGCTTGAGGTTGCTTCACTGGCTGCTGTCTCCCCTGGCTCCTGGGCTCCA
CCCACCACCTCGGAGGCCTCTGCTGGCTGAGATGGGGACTTGGGGATGGTAGCCCCGGGTGAGGCCCCAC
TGGCCGGCTCTGGCTCATGGTTCACTCTGATCTCAGGGGTAGCAGCAGGGGAGCCATCTGGAGGAGGTGA
CGGGCTCTTGTTCCCTTTCTCAGGGGCATTGTCACTGGGTTGGGCCTTGACTGTGAAGGTGTTGCTCCCG
TGCTGCTTCTCTAGGCTGACCAGGACATCATTGAGGTTCTGATTGAGCTTACTCATCTCTTTATGGAAGT
TTTCCTCCAGACCCGCGATGCTCTGGAACGTGTTGACATAG
