>Addgene plasmid #61096 | pDest27-mBIN1+17 | addgene partial sequence | sequence record 102807 | pGEX5 5'-GGGCTGGCAAGCCACGTTTGGTG-3'
GGATCTGGTTCCGCGTTCTGATCAACAAGTTTGTACAAAAAAGCAGGCTTAATGGCAGAGATGGGGAGTA
AGGGGGTGACGGCGGGGAAGATCGCCAGCAACGTACAGAAGAAGCTGACCCGAGCGCAGGAGAAGGTCCT
GCAGAAACTGGGGAAGGCGGACGAGACGAAGGACGAGCAGTTTGAGCAGTGTGTCCAGAACTTCAATAAG
CAGCTGACAGAGGGTACCCGGCTGCAGAAGGATCTTCGGACCTATCTGGCTTCTGTTAAAGCGATGCACG
AAGCCTCCAAGAAGCTGAGTGAGTGTCTTCAGGAGGTGTATGAGCCCGAGTGGCCTGGCAGGGATGAAGC
AAACAAGATTGCAGAGAACAATGACCTACTCTGGATGGACTACCACCAGAAGCTGGTGGACCAGGCTCTG
CTGACCATGGACACCTACCTAGGCCAGTTCCCTGATATCAAGTCGCGCATTGCCAAGCGGGGGCGGAAGC
TGGTGGACTATGACAGTGCCCGGCACCACTATGAGTCTCTTCAAACCGCCAAAAAGAAGGATGAAGCCAA
AATTGCCAAGGCAGAAGAGGAGCTCATCAAAGCCCAGAAGGTGTTCGAGGAGATGAACGTGGATCTGCAG
GAGGAGCTGCCATCCCTGTGGAACAGCCGTGTAGGTTTCTATGTCAACACGTTCCAGAGCATCGCGGGTC
TGGAGG
